Addgene plasmid #91479: pHH0103_NCF2-1/2
Purpose: Protein expression and purification of human SH3 domain construct NCF2-1/2
Depositing lab: Sachdev Sidhu. Depositing organization: University of Toronto. Publication: Comprehensive Analysis of the Human SH3 Domain Family Reveals a Wide Variety of Non-canonical Specificities. Teyra J, Huang H, Jain S, Guan X, Dong A, Liu Y, Tempel W, Min J, Tong Y, Kim PM, Bader GD, Sidhu SS. Structure. 2017 Oct 3;25(10):1598-1610.e3. doi: 10.1016/j.str.2017.07.017. Epub 2017 Sep 7. PubMed 28890361.
Backbone
  Vector backbone: pHH0103
  Vector type: Bacterial Expression
Growth in bacteria
  Bacterial resistance: Ampicillin, 100 μg/mL
  Growth temperature: 37°C
  Growth strain: DH5alpha
  Copy number: Low Copy
Gene/Insert
  Gene/Insert name: NCF2-1/2
  Species: H. sapiens (human)
  Insert size (bp): 221
  Entrez Gene: NCF2 (a.k.a. NCF-2, NOXA2, P67-PHOX, P67PHOX)
  Cloning method: Restriction Enzyme; 5′ cloning site Sfi1 (unknown if destroyed); 3′ cloning site Not1 (unknown if destroyed)
Terms and licenses: Academic/Nonprofit Terms; Industry Terms: Not Available to Industry
How to cite: pHH0103_NCF2-1/2 was a gift from Sachdev Sidhu (Addgene plasmid # 91479 ; http://n2t.net/addgene:91479 ; RRID:Addgene_91479)
