[The description below was written by a language model from this plasmid's Addgene catalogue record and pLannotate feature annotations shown in this document.]
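Description:
pHH0103_NCF2-1/2 is a bacterial expression plasmid of about 7.1 kb, built on the pHH0103 backbone, for producing and purifying a human SH3 domain from NCF2 (p67phox), a cytosolic component required for activation of the NADPH oxidase. The "1/2" in the name presumably marks this as the first of the two SH3 domains in the protein, although the record does not explain the notation. The catalogue lists a 221 bp insert cloned between SfiI and NotI sites, and the annotation detects a 168 bp NCF2-matching fragment within it.

Expression is driven by the IPTG-inducible tac promoter with a downstream lac operator. The plasmid carries its own lacI gene under the lacIq promoter, so repression stays tight until induction. The annotated parts lie in the order 6xHis tag, Schistosoma japonicum glutathione S-transferase, then the NCF2 fragment. This arrangement is consistent with an N-terminally His- and GST-tagged fusion that can be purified on nickel or glutathione resin, with GST also available as a handle for immobilisation. An fd phage terminator follows the insert.

Beyond the terminator are fragments of M13 gene III, and the backbone also holds an f1 origin, suggesting descent from a phagemid display vector; these elements are not expected to be part of the expressed product. The f1 origin interrupts the rop gene, and a tetracycline resistance remnant and the pBR322 bom site are also present. Replication relies on a ColE1/pMB1-type origin, which the catalogue describes as low copy, and selection is by ampicillin through the bla gene. The construct belongs to a set made for a family-wide survey of the binding specificities of human SH3 domains.
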