Features (pLannotate 1.2.2; 21 found; start..end, strand, type, name):
      1..29      +  promoter       tac promoter: strong E. coli promoter; hybrid between the trp and lac UV5 promoters
     37..53      +  protein_bind   lac operator: The lac repressor binds to the lac operator to inhibit transcription in E. coli. This inhibition can be relieved by adding lactose or isopropyl-β-D-thiogalactopyranoside (IPTG). lac repressor encoded by lacI
    138..155     +  CDS            6xHis: 6xHis affinity tag
    171..824     +  CDS            GST26_SCHJA: Experimental evidence at protein level: Swiss-Prot protein existence level 1. GST isoenzymes appear to play a central role in the parasite detoxification system. Other functions are also suspected including a role in increasing the solubility of haematin in the parasite gut. From Schistosoma japonicum (Blood fluke).
    924..1091    +  CDS            NCF2 (fragment): NCF2_HUMAN - Also known as NOXA2, P67PHOX. Experimental evidence at protein level: Swiss-Prot protein existence level 1. NCF2, NCF1, and a membrane bound cytochrome b558 are required for activation of the latent NADPH oxidase (necessary for superoxide production). From Homo sapiens (Human).
   1336..1383    +  terminator     fd terminator (sequence withheld): central terminator from bacteriophage fd (Otsuka and Kunisawa, 1982)
   1388..1600    +  CDS            M13 gene III (fragment) (sequence partly withheld): pIII; III; minor coat protein
   1615..2085    +  CDS            M13 gene III (fragment) (sequence partly withheld): pIII; III; minor coat protein
   2107..2177    +  CDS            TcR (fragment): tetracycline efflux protein; tet; confers resistance to tetracycline
   2419..2799    -  CDS            YPB1_ECOLX: Protein predicted: Swiss-Prot protein existence level 4. From Escherichia coli.
   2816..2967    +  CDS            rop (fragment): Rop protein, which maintains plasmids at low copy number; rop
   3003..3431    -  rep_origin     f1 ori (sequence partly withheld): f1 bacteriophage origin of replication; arrow indicates direction of (+) strand synthesis
   3440..3479    +  CDS            rop (fragment): Rop protein, which maintains plasmids at low copy number; rop
   3581..3721    +  misc_feature   bom: basis of mobility region from pBR322
   3907..4494    -  rep_origin     ori: high-copy-number ColE1/pMB1/pBR322/pUC origin of replication
   4668..5525    -  CDS            bla: BLAT_ECOLX - Experimental evidence at protein level: Swiss-Prot protein existence level 1. TEM-type are the most prevalent beta-lactamases in enterobacteria; they hydrolyze the beta-lactam bond in susceptible beta-lactam antibiotics, thus conferring resistance to penicillins and cephalosporins. TEM-3 and TEM-4 are capable of hydrolyzing cefotaxime and ceftazidime. TEM-5 is capable of hydrolyzing ceftazidime. TEM-6 is capable of hydrolyzing ceftazidime and aztreonam. TEM-8/CAZ-2, TEM- 16/CAZ-7 and TEM-24/CAZ-6 are markedly active against ceftazidime. IRT- 4 shows resistance to beta-lactamase in
   5526..5630    -  promoter       AmpR promoter: bla
   5739..5816    +  promoter       lacIq promoter: lacI (mutant); In the lacIq allele, a single base change in the promoter boosts expression of the lacI gene about 10-fold.
   5817..6899    +  CDS            lacI: lac repressor; lacI; The lac repressor binds to the lac operator to inhibit transcription in E. coli. This inhibition can be relieved by adding lactose or isopropyl-β-D-thiogalactopyranoside (IPTG).
   6912..6933    +  protein_bind   CAP binding site: CAP binding activates transcription in the presence of cAMP. E. coli catabolite activator protein
   6952..6969    +  promoter       tet promoter (fragment): E. coli promoter for tetracycline efflux protein gene
>Addgene plasmid #91479 | pHH0103_NCF2-1/2 | addgene full sequence | sequence record 202036 | Addgene NGS Result
TTGACAATTAATCATCGGCTCGTATAATGTGTGGAATTGTGAGCGGATAACAATTTCACACAGGAAACAG
CCAGTCCGTTTAGGTGTTTTCACGAGCACTTCACCAACAAGGACCATAGATTATGAAAATCGAAGAACAC
CATCACCATCACCATTCCAGCGGTAAGCTTATGTCCCCTATACTAGGTTATTGGAAAATTAAGGGCCTTG
TGCAACCCACTCGACTTCTTTTGGAATATCTTGAAGAAAAATATGAAGAGCATTTGTATGAGCGCGATGA
AGGTGATAAATGGCGAAACAAAAAGTTTGAATTGGGTTTGGAGTTTCCCAATCTTCCTTATTATATTGAT
GGTGATGTTAAATTAACACAGTCTATGGCCATCATACGTTATATAGCTGACAAGCACAACATGTTGGGTG
GTTGTCCAAAAGAGCGTGCAGAGATTTCAATGCTTGAAGGAGCGGTTTTGGATATTAGATACGGTGTTTC
GAGAATTGCATATAGTAAAGACTTTGAAACTCTCAAAGTTGATTTTCTTAGCAAGCTACCTGAAATGCTG
AAAATGTTCGAAGATCGTTTATGTCATAAAACATATTTAAATGGTGATCATGTAACCCATCCTGACTTCA
TGTTGTATGACGCTCTTGATGTTGTTTTATACATGGACCCAATGTGCCTGGATGCGTTCCCAAAATTAGT
TTGTTTTAAAAAACGTATTGAAGCTATCCCACAAATTGATAAGTACTTGAAATCCAGCAAGTATATAGCA
TGGCCTTTGCAGGGCTGGCAAGCCACGTTTGGTGGTGGCGACCATCCTCCAAAATCGGATCTGGAAGTTC
TGTTCCAGGGGCCCCTGTCCAGCGGTCTGGTTCCGCGTGGTTCCGGTACCGCGGCCCAGCCGGCCATGGC
CCAGGGCGCGCTGGAAGCACATCGTGTCCTGTTTGGTTTTGTTCCGGAAACCAAAGAAGAACTGCAAGTC
ATGCCGGGTAACATTGTTTTCGTTCTGAAAAAAGGTAACGATAACTGGGCCACCGTTATGTTTAACGGTC
AGAAAGGTCTGGTTCCATGCAACTATCTGGAACCGGTTGAAGCGGCCGCGGAATTGGTAACGGACTATGT
TCGTGAATTACCAGCGGAATATGTTCGTGAATTACCAGCGGCCGCACGGACAATTTCAACGTAGGAAACC
ATACAACGCGGGAAACCATACAACGCGGCCGCGGAATTGGTAACGGATGTTCGTGAATTACCAGCGGATG
TTCGTGAATTACCAGCGGCCGCACGGACAATTTCAACGTGGCTTTCTGAAACCATACAACGCGGCCGCAT
A
[142 nt withheld, positions 1332-1473]
C
[98 nt withheld, positions 1475-1572]
AGTTTGTACTGGTGACGAAACTCAGTGTCTAGCTAGAGTGGC
[149 nt withheld, positions 1615-1763]
T
[41 nt withheld, positions 1765-1805]
T
[62 nt withheld, positions 1807-1868]
A
[35 nt withheld, positions 1870-1904]
CCTCCCTCAATCGGTTGAATGTCGCCCTTTTGTCTTTGGCGCTGGTAAACCATATGAA
[86 nt withheld, positions 1963-2048]
T
[54 nt withheld, positions 2050-2103]
CTAGCGCCGCCCTATACCTTGTCTGCCTCCCCGCGTTGCGTCGCGGTGCATGGAGCCGGGCCACCTCGAC
CTGAATGGAAGCCGGCGGCACCTCGCTAACGGATTCACCACTCCAAGAATTGGAGCCAATCAATTCTTGC
GGAGAACTGTGAATGCGCAAACCAACCCTTGGCAGAACATATCCATCGCGTCCGCCATCTCCAGCAGCCG
CACGCGGCGCATCTCGGGCAGCGTTGGGTCCTGGCCACGGGTGCGCATGATCGTGCTCCTGTCGTTGAGG
ACCCGGCTAGGCTGGCGGGGTTGCCTTACTGGTTAGCAGAATGAATCACCGATACGCGAGCGAACGTGAA
GCGACTGCTGCTGCAAAACGTCTGCGACCTGAGCAACAACATGAATGGTCTTCGGTTTCCGTGTTTCGTA
AAGTCTGGAAACGCGGAAGTCAGCGCCCTGCACCATTATGTTCCGGATCTGCATCGCAGGATGCTGCTGG
CTACCCTGTGGAACACCTACATCTGTATTAACGAAGCGCTGGCATTGACCCTGAGTGATTTTTCTCTGGT
CCCGCCGCATCCATACCGCCAGTTGTTTACCCTCACAACGTTCCAGTAACCGGGCATGTTCATCATCAGT
AACCCGTATCGTGAGCATCCTCTCTCGTTTCATCGGTATCATTACCCCCATGAACAGAAATCCCCCTTAC
ACGGAGGCATCAGTGACCAAACAGGAAAAAACCGCCCTTAACATGGCCCGCTTTATCAGAAGCCAGACAT
TAACGCTTCTGGAGAAACTCAACGAGCTGGACGCGGATGAACAGGCAGACATCTGTGAATCGCTTCACGA
CCACGCTGATGAGCTTTACCGCAGGATCCGCGAAATTGTAAGCGTTAATATTTTGTTAAAATTCGCGTTA
AATTTTTGTTAAATCAGCTCATTTTTTAACCAATAGGCCGAAATCGGCAAAATCCCTTATAAATCAAAAG
AATAGACCGAGATAGGGT
[37 nt withheld, positions 3102-3138]
AAAGAACGTGGACTCCAACGTCAAAGG
[49 nt withheld, positions 3166-3214]
T
[91 nt withheld, positions 3216-3306]
G
[124 nt withheld, positions 3308-3431]
CGCGGATCCTGCCTCGCGCGTTTCGGTGATGACGGTGAAAACCTCTGACACATGCAGCTCCCGGAGACGG
TCACAGCTTGTCTGTAAGCGGATGCCGGGAGCAGACAAGCCCGTCAGGGCGCGTCAGCGGGTGTTGGCGG
GTGTCGGGGCGCAGCCATGACCCAGTCACGTAGCGATAGCGGAGTGTATACTGGCTTAACTATGCGGCAT
CAGAGCAGATTGTACTGAGAGTGCACCATATGCGGTGTGAAATACCGCACAGATGCGTAAGGAGAAAATA
CCGCATCAGGCGCTCTTCCGCTTCCTCGCTCACTGACTCGCTGCGCTCGGTCGTTCGGCTGCGGCGAGCG
GTATCAGCTCACTCAAAGGCGGTAATACGGTTATCCACAGAATCAGGGGATAACGCAGGAAAGAACATGT
GAGCAAAAGGCCAGCAAAAGGCCAGGAACCGTAAAAAGGCCGCGTTGCTGGCGTTTTTCCATAGGCTCCG
CCCCCCTGACGAGCATCACAAAAATCGACGCTCAAGTCAGAGGTGGCGAAACCCGACAGGACTATAAAGA
TACCAGGGTTTCCCCCTGGAAGCTCCCTCGTGCGCTCTCCTGTTCCGACCCTGCCGCTTACCGGATACCT
GTCCGCCTTTCTCCCTTCGGGAAGCGTGGCGCTTTCTCATAGCTCACGCTGTAGGTATCTCAGTTCGGTG
TAGGTCGTTCGCTCCAAGCTGGGCTGTGTGCACGAACCCCCCGTTCAGCCCGACCGCTGCGCCTTATCCG
GTAACTATCGTCTTGAGTCCAACCCGGTAAGACACGACTTATCGCCACTGGCAGCAGCCACTGGTAACAG
GATTAGCAGAGCGAGGTATGTAGGCGGTGCTACAGAGTTCTTGAAGTGGTGGCCTAACTACGGCTACACT
AGAAGGACAGTATTTGGTATCTGCGCTCTGCTGAAGCCAGTTACCTTCGGAAAAAGAGTTGGTAGCTCTT
GATCCGGCAAACAAACCACCGCTGGTAGCGGTGGTTTTTTTGTTTGCAAGCAGCAGATTACGCGCAGAAA
AAAAGGATCTCAAGAAGATCCTTTGATCTTTTCTACGGGGTCTGACGCTCAGTGGAACGAAAACTCACGT
TAAGGGATTTTGGTCATGAGATTATCAAAAAGGATCTTCACCTAGATCCTTTTAAATTAAAAATGAAGTT
TTAAATCAATCTAAAGTATATATGAGTAAACTTGGTCTGACAGTTACCAATGCTTAATCAGTGAGGCACC
TATCTCAGCGATCTGTCTATTTCGTTCATCCATAGTTGCCTGACTCCCCGTCGTGTAGATAACTACGATA
CGGGAGGGCTTACCATCTGGCCCCAGTGCTGCAATGATACCGCGAGACCCACGCTCACCGGCTCCAGATT
TATCAGCAATAAACCAGCCAGCCGGAAGGGCCGAGCGCAGAAGTGGTCCTGCAACTTTATCCGCCTCCAT
CCAGTCTATTAATTGTTGCCGGGAAGCTAGAGTAAGTAGTTCGCCAGTTAATAGTTTGCGCAACGTTGTT
GCCATTGCTGCAGGCATCGTGGTGTCACGCTCGTCGTTTGGTATGGCTTCATTCAGCTCCGGTTCCCAAC
GATCAAGGCGAGTTACATGATCCCCCATATTGTGCAAAAAAGCGGTTAGCTCCTTCGGTCCTCCGATCGT
TGTCAGAAGTAAGTTGGCCGCAGTGTTATCACTCATGGTTATGGCAGCACTGCATAATTCTCTTACTGTC
ATGCCATCCGTAAGATGCTTTTCTGTGACTGGTGAGTACTCAACCAAGTCATTCTGAGAATAGTGTATGC
GGCGACCGAGTTGCTCTTGCCCGGCGTCAACACGGGATAATACCGCGCCACATAGCAGAACTTTAAAAGT
GCTCATCATTGGAAAACGTTCTTCGGGGCGAAAACTCTCAAGGATCTTACCGCTGTTGAGATCCAGTTCG
ATGTAACCCACTCGTGCACCCAACTGATCTTCAGCATCTTTTACTTTCACCAGCGTTTCTGGGTGAGCAA
AAACAGGAAGGCAAAATGCCGCAAAAAAGGGAATAAGGGCGACACGGAAATGTTGAATACTCATACTCTT
CCTTTTTCAATATTATTGAAGCATTTATCAGGGTTATTGTCTCATGAGCGGATACATATTTGAATGTATT
TAGAAAAATAAACAAATAGGGGTTCCGCGCACATTTCCCCGAAAAGTGCCACCTGACGTCTAAGAAACCA
TTATTATCATGACATTAACCTATAAAAATAGGCGTATCACGAGGCCCTTTCGTCTTCAAGAATTCCCGAC
ACCATCGAATGGTGCAAAACCTTTCGCGGTATGGCATGATAGCGCCCGGAAGAGAGTCAATTCAGGGTGG
TGAATGTGAAACCAGTAACGTTATACGATGTCGCAGAGTATGCCGGTGTCTCTTATCAGACCGTTTCCCG
CGTGGTGAACCAGGCCAGCCACGTTTCTGCGAAAACGCGGGAAAAAGTGGAAGCGGCGATGGCGGAGCTG
AATTACATTCCCAACCGCGTGGCACAACAACTGGCGGGCAAACAGTCGTTGCTGATTGGCGTTGCCACCT
CCAGTCTGGCCCTGCACGCGCCGTCGCAAATTGTCGCGGCGATTAAATCTCGCGCCGATCAACTGGGTGC
CAGCGTGGTGGTGTCGATGGTAGAACGAAGCGGCGTCGAAGCCTGTAAAGCGGCGGTGCACAATCTTCTC
GCGCAACGCGTCAGTGGGCTGATCATTAACTATCCGCTGGATGACCAGGATGCCATTGCTGTGGAAGCTG
CCTGCACTAATGTTCCGGCGTTATTTCTTGATGTCTCTGACCAGACACCCATCAACAGTATTATTTTCTC
CCATGAAGACGGTACGCGACTGGGCGTGGAGCATCTGGTCGCATTGGGTCACCAGCAAATCGCGCTGTTA
GCGGGCCCATTAAGTTCTGTCTCGGCGCGTCTGCGTCTGGCTGGCTGGCATAAATATCTCACTCGCAATC
AAATTCAGCCGATAGCGGAACGGGAAGGCGACTGGAGTGCCATGTCCGGTTTTCAACAAACCATGCAAAT
GCTGAATGAGGGCATCGTTCCCACTGCGATGCTGGTTGCCAACGATCAGATGGCGCTGGGCGCAATGCGC
GCCATTACCGAGTCCGGGCTGCGCGTTGGTGCGGATATCTCGGTAGTGGGATACGACGATACCGAAGACA
GCTCATGTTATATCCCGCCGTTAACCACCATCAAACAGGATTTTCGCCTGCTGGGGCAAACCAGCGTGGA
CCGCTTGCTGCAACTCTCTCAGGGCCAGGCGGTGAAGGGCAATCAGCTGTTGCCCGTCTCACTGGTGAAA
AGAAAAACCACCCTGGCGCCCAATACGCAAACCGCCTCTCCCCGCGCGTTGGCCGATTCATTAATGCAGC
TGGCACGACAGGTTTCCCGACTGGAAAGCGGGCAGTGAGCGCAACGCAATTAATGTAAGTTAGCTCACTC
ATTAGGCACAATTCTCATGTTTGACAGCTTATCATCGACTGCACGGTGCACCAATGCTTCTGGCGTCAGG
CAGCCATCGGAAGCTGTGGTATGGCTGTGCAGGTCGTAAATCACTGCATAATTCGTGTCGCTCAAGGCGC
ACTCCCGTTCTGGATAATGTTTTTTGCGCCGACATCATAACGGTTCTGGCAAATATTCTGAAATGAGCTG
