>Addgene plasmid #91479 | pHH0103_NCF2-1/2 | depositor partial sequence | sequence record 175967 | insert sequence
GGTACCGAATTCGGATCCGCGCGCTGGAAGCACATCGTGTCCTGTTTGGTTTTGTTCCGGAAACCAAAGA
AGAACTGCAAGTCATGCCGGGTAACATTGTTTTCGTTCTGAAAAAAGGTAACGATAACTGGGCCACCGTT
ATGTTTAACGGTCAGAAAGGTCTGGTTCCATGCAACTATCTGGAACCGGTTGAAGCGGCCGCTAGCTAAG
TCGACGAGCTC
